>Addgene plasmid #140017 | pAS_4xMx PylT C41CA_GFP 150TAG | addgene full sequence | sequence record 297767 | Addgene NGS Result
CCCTAGAAAGATAATCATATTGTGACGTACGTTAAAGATAATCATGTGTAAAATTGACGCATGTGTTTTA
TCGGTCTGTATATCGAGGTTTATTTATTAATTTGAATAGATATTAAGTTTTATTATATTTACACTTACAT
ACTAATAATAAATTCAACAAACAATTTATTTATGTTTATTTATTTATTAAAAAAAACAAAAACTCAAAAT
TTCTTCTATAAAGTAACAAAACTTTTATGAGGGACAGCCCCCCCCCAAAGCCCCCAGGGATGTAATTACG
TCCCTCCCCCGCTAGGGGGCAGCAGCGAGCCGCCCGGGGCTCCGCTCCGGTCCGGCGCTCCCCCCGCATC
CCCGAGCCGGCAGCGTGCGGGGACAGCCCGGGCACGGGGAAGGTGGCACGGGATCGCTTTCCTCTGAACG
CTTCTCGCTGCTCTTTGAGCCTGCAGACACCTGGGGGGATACGGGGAAAAGGCCTCCACGGCCAACTAGT
AAAAACCGCACTTGTCCGAGAGACCGGGGCGTCGAACCCCGCTTGGCTAGGTTTTAGAGACCCGCTGGTC
GCCGGACCGTCCCCCGAGGTACCCAGGCGGCGCACAAGCTATATAAACCTGAAGGAAATCTCAACTTTAC
ACTTAGGTCAAGTTACTTATCGTACTAGAGCTTCAGCAGGAAATTTAACTAAAATCTAATTTAACCAGCA
TAGCAAATATCATTTATTCCCAAAATGCTAAAGTTTGAGATAAACGGACTTGATTTCCGGCTGTTTTGAC
ACTATCCAGAATGCCTTGCAGATGGGTGGGGCATGCTAAATACTGCAGCAAGAAAAACCGCACTTGTCCG
AGAGACCGGGGCGTCGAACCCCGCTTGGCTAGGTTTTAGAGACCCGCTGGTCGCCGGACCGTCCCCCGAG
GTACCCAGGCGGCGCACAAGCTATATAAACCTGAAGGAAATCTCAACTTTACACTTAGGTCAAGTTACTT
ATCGTACTAGAGCTTCAGCAGGAAATTTAACTAAAATCTAATTTAACCAGCATAGCAAATATCATTTATT
CCCAAAATGCTAAAGTTTGAGATAAACGGACTTGATTTCCGGCTGTTTTGACACTATCCAGAATGCCTTG
CAGATGGGTGGGGCATGCTAAATACTGCAGCGATAAAAACCGCACTGTCCGAGAGACCGGGGCGTCGAAC
CCCGCTTGGCTAGGTTTTAGAGACCCGCTGGTCGCCGGACCGTCCCCCGAGGTACCCAGGCGGCGCACAA
GCTATATAAACCTGAAGGAAATCTCAACTTTACACTTAGGTCAAGTTACTTATCGTACTAGAGCTTCAGC
AGGAAATTTAACTAAAATCTAATTTAACCAGCATAGCAAATATCATTTATTCCCAAAATGCTAAAGTTTG
AGATAAACGGACTTGATTTCCGGCTGTTTTGACACTATCCAGAATGCCTTGCAGATGGGTGGGGCATGCT
AAATACTGCAGCTCCAAGGCCACTAGTGCTCTAGAAAGGATCTGCGATCGCTCCGGTGCCCGTCAGTGGG
CAGAGCGCACATCGCCCACAGTCCCCGAGAAGTTGGGGGGAGGGGTCGGCAATTGAACGGGTGCCTAGAG
AAGGTGGCGCGGGGTAAACTGGGAAAGTGATGTCGTGTACTGGCTCCGCCTTTTTCCCGAGGGTGGGGGA
GAACCGTATATAAGTGCAGTAGTCGCCGTGAACGTTCTTTTTCGCAACGGGTTTGCCGCCAGAACACAGC
TGAAGCTTCGAGGGGCTCGCATCTCTCCTTCACGCGCCCGCCGCCCTACCTGAGGCCGCCATCCACGCCG
GTTGAGTCGCGTTCTGCCGCCTCCCGCCTGTGGTGCCTCCTGAACTGCGTCCGCCGTCTAGGTAAGTTTA
AAGCTCAGGTCGAGACCGGGCCTTTGTCCGGCGCTCCCTTGGAGCCTACCTAGACTCAGCCGGCTCTCCA
CGCTTTGCCTGACCCTGCTTGCTCAACTCTACGTCTTTGTTTCGTTTTCTGTTCTGCGCCGTTACAGATC
CAAGCTGTGACCGGCGCCTACTCTAGAGCTAGCGCCACCATGGTGTCCAAGGGCGAGGAACTGTTCACCG
GCGTGGTGCCCATCCTGGTGGAACTGGATGGCGACGTGAACGGCCACAAGTTCTCTGTGCGGGGAGAGGG
CGAAGGCGACGCCACAAATGGCAAGCTGACCCTGGAGTTCATCTGCACCACCGGCAAGCTGCCCGTGCCT
TGGCCTACCCTCGTGACCACACTGACCTACGGCGTGCAGTGCTTCAGCAGATACCCCGACCATATGAAGC
GGCACGACTTCTTCAAGAGCGCCATGCCCGAGGGCTACGTGCAGGAACGGACCATCAGCTTCAAGGACGA
CGGCACCTACAAGACCAGAGCCGAAGTGAAGTTCGAGGGCGACACCCTCGTGAACCGGATCGAGCTGAAG
GGCATCGATTTCAAAGAGGACGGCAACATCCTGGGCCACAAGCTGGAGTACAACTTCAACAGCCACTAGG
TGTACATCACCGCCGACAAGCAGAAGAACGGCATCAAGGCCAACTTCAAGATCCGGCACAACGTGGAAGA
TGGCAGCGTGCAGCTGGCCGACCACTACCAGCAGAACACCCCCATCGGAGATGGCCCCGTGCTGCTGCCC
GACAACCACTACCTGAGCACCCAGAGCGTGCTGAGCAAGGACCCCAACGAGAAGCGGGACCACATGGTGC
TGCTGGAATTCGTGACCGCCGCTGGCATCACCCACGGCATGGACGAGCTGTACAAGGGCAGCTGAGCGGC
CGCGCCCCTCTCCCTCCCCCCCCCCTAACGTTACTGGCCGAAGCCGCTTGGAATAAGGCCGGTGTGCGTT
TGTCTATATGTTATTTTCCACCATATTGCCGTCTTTTGGCAATGTGAGGGCCCGGAAACCTGGCCCTGTC
TTCTTGACGAGCATTCCTAGGGGTCTTTCCCCTCTCGCCAAAGGAATGCAAGGTCTGTTGAATGTCGTGA
AGGAAGCAGTTCCTCTGGAAGCTTCTTGAAGACAAACAACGTCTGTAGCGACCCTTTGCAGGCAGCGGAA
CCCCCCACCTGGCGACAGGTGCCTCTGCGGCCAAAAGCCACGTGTATAAGATACACCTGCAAAGGCGGCA
CAACCCCAGTGCCACGTTGTGAGTTGGATAGTTGTGGAAAGAGTCAAATGGCTCTCCTCAAGCGTATTCA
ACAAGGGGCTGAAGGATGCCCAGAAGGTACCCCATTGTATGGGATCTGATCTGGGGCCTCGGTGCACATG
CTTTACATGTGTTTAGTCGAGGTTAAAAAAACGTCTAGGCCCCCCGAACCACGGGGACGTGGTTTTCCTT
TGAAAAACACGATGATAATATGGCCACAACCATGGCGTCCGGAATGGCCAAGCCTTTGTCTCAAGAAGAA
TCCACCCTCATTGAAAGAGCAACGGCTACAATCAACAGCATCCCCATCTCTGAAGACTACAGCGTCGCCA
GCGCAGCTCTCTCTAGCGACGGCCGCATCTTCACTGGTGTCAATGTATATCATTTTACTGGGGGACCTTG
TGCAGAACTCGTGGTGCTGGGCACTGCTGCTGCTGCGGCAGCTGGCAACCTGACTTGTATCGTCGCGATC
GGAAATGAGAACAGGGGCATCTTGAGCCCCTGCGGACGGTGCCGACAGGTGCTTCTCGATCTGCATCCTG
GGATCAAAGCCATAGTGAAGGACAGTGATGGACAGCCGACGGCAGTTGGGATTCGTGAATTGCTGCCCTC
TGGTTATGTGTGGGAGGGCTGACCATGGGTCGACAATCAACCTCTGGATTACAAAATTTGTGAAAGATTG
ACTGGTATTCTTAACTATGTTGCTCCTTTTACGCTATGTGGATACGCTGCTTTAATGCCTTTGTATCATG
CGTTAACTAAACTTGTTTATTGCAGCTTATAATGGTTACAAATAAAGCAATAGCATCACAAATTTCACAA
ATAAAGCATTTTTTTCACTGCATTCTAGTTGTGGTTTGTCCAAACTCATCAATGTATCTTATCATGTCTG
GAATTGACTCAAATGATGTCAATTAGTCTATCAGAAGCTCATCTGGTCTCCCTTCCGGGGGACAAGACAT
CCCTGTTTAATATTTAAACAGCAGTGTTCCCAAACTGGGTTCTTATATCCCTTGCTCTGGTCAACCAGGT
TGCAGGGTTTCCTGTCCTCACAGGAACGAAGTCCCTAAAGAAACAGTGGCAGCCAGGTTTAGCCCCGGAA
TTGACTGGATTCCTTTTTTAGGGCCCATTGGTATGGCTTTTTCCCCGTATCCCCCCAGGTGTCTGCAGGC
TCAAAGAGCAGCGAGAAGCGTTCAGAGGAAAGCGATCCCGTGCCACCTTCCCCGTGCCCGGGCTGTCCCC
GCACGCTGCCGGCTCGGGGATGCGGGGGGAGCGCCGGACCGGAGCGGAGCCCCGGGCGGCTCGCTGCTGC
CCCCTAGCGGGGGAGGGACGTAATTACATCCCTGGGGGCTTTGGGGGGGGGCTGTCCCTGATATCTATAA
CAAGAAAATATATATATAATAAGTTATCACGTAAGTAGAACATGAAATAACAATATAATTATCGTATGAG
TTAAATCTTAAAAGTCACGTAAAAGATAATCATGCGTCATTTTGACTCACGCGGTCGTTATAGTTCAAAA
TCAGTGACACTTACCGCATTGACAAGCACGCCTCACGGGAGCTCCAAGCGGCGACTGAGATGTCCTAAAT
GCACAGCGACGGATTCGCGCTATTTAGAAAGAGAGAGCAATATTTCAAGAATGCATGCGTCAATTTTACG
CAGACTATCTTTCTAGGGTTAATCTAGCTGCATCAGGATCATATCGTCGGGTCTTTTTTCCGGCTCAGTC
ATCGCCCAAGCTGGCGCTATCTGGGCATCGGGGAGGAAGAAGCCCGTGCCTTTTCCCGCGAGGTTGAAGC
GGCATGGAAAGAGTTTGCCGAGGATGACTGCTGCTGCATTGACGTTGAGCGAAAACGCACGTTTACCATG
ATGATTCGGGAAGGTGTGGCCATGCACGCCTTTAACGGTGAACTGTTCGTTCAGGCCACCTGGGATACCA
GTTCGTCGCGGCTTTTCCGGACACAGTTCCGGATGGTCAGCCCGAAGCGCATCAGCAACCCGAACAATAC
CGGCGACAGCCGGAACTGCCGTGCCGGTGTGCAGATTAATGACAGCGGTGCGGCGCTGGGATATTACGTC
AGCGAGGACGGGTATCCTGGCTGGATGCCGCAGAAATGGACATGGATACCCCGTGAGTTACCCGGCGGGC
GCGCTTGGCGTAATCATGGTCATAGCTGTTTCCTGTGTGAAATTGTTATCCGCTCACAATTCCACACAAC
ATACGAGCCGGAAGCATAAAGTGTAAAGCCTGGGGTGCCTAATGAGTGAGCTAACTCACATTAATTGCGT
TGCGCTCACTGCCCGCTTTCCAGTCGGGAAACCTGTCGTGCCAGCTGCATTAATGAATCGGCCAACGCGC
GGGGAGAGGCGGTTTGCGTATTGGGCGCTCTTCCGCTTCCTCGCTCACTGACTCGCTGCGCTCGGTCGTT
CGGCTGCGGCGAGCGGTATCAGCTCACTCAAAGGCGGTAATACGGTTATCCACAGAATCAGGGGATAACG
CAGGAAAGAACATGTGAGCAAAAGGCCAGCAAAAGGCCAGGAACCGTAAAAAGGCCGCGTTGCTGGCGTT
TTTCCATAGGCTCCGCCCCCCTGACGAGCATCACAAAAATCGACGCTCAAGTCAGAGGTGGCGAAACCCG
ACAGGACTATAAAGATACCAGGCGTTTCCCCCTGGAAGCTCCCTCGTGCGCTCTCCTGTTCCGACCCTGC
CGCTTACCGGATACCTGTCCGCCTTTCTCCCTTCGGGAAGCGTGGCGCTTTCTCATAGCTCACGCTGTAG
GTATCTCAGTTCGGTGTAGGTCGTTCGCTCCAAGCTGGGCTGTGTGCACGAACCCCCCGTTCAGCCCGAC
CGCTGCGCCTTATCCGGTAACTATCGTCTTGAGTCCAACCCGGTAAGACACGACTTATCGCCACTGGCAG
CAGCCACTGGTAACAGGATTAGCAGAGCGAGGTATGTAGGCGGTGCTACAGAGTTCTTGAAGTGGTGGCC
TAACTACGGCTACACTAGAAGAACAGTATTTGGTATCTGCGCTCTGCTGAAGCCAGTTACCTTCGGAAAA
AGAGTTGGTAGCTCTTGATCCGGCAAACAAACCACCGCTGGTAGCGGTGGTTTTTTTGTTTGCAAGCAGC
AGATTACGCGCAGAAAAAAAGGATCTCAAGAAGATCCTTTGATCTTTTCTACGGGGTCTGACGCTCAGTG
GAACGAAAACTCACGTTAAGGGATTTTGGTCATGAGATTATCAAAAAGGATCTTCACCTAGATCCTTTTA
AATTAAAAATGAAGTTTTAAATCAATCTAAAGTATATATGAGTAAACTTGGTCTGACAGTTACCAATGCT
TAATCAGTGAGGCACCTATCTCAGCGATCTGTCTATTTCGTTCATCCATAGTTGCCTGACTCCCCGTCGT
GTAGATAACTACGATACGGGAGGGCTTACCATCTGGCCCCAGTGCTGCAATGATACCGCGAGACCCACGC
TCACCGGCTCCAGATTTATCAGCAATAAACCAGCCAGCCGGAAGGGCCGAGCGCAGAAGTGGTCCTGCAA
CTTTATCCGCCTCCATCCAGTCTATTAATTGTTGCCGGGAAGCTAGAGTAAGTAGTTCGCCAGTTAATAG
TTTGCGCAACGTTGTTGCCATTGCTACAGGCATCGTGGTGTCACGCTCGTCGTTTGGTATGGCTTCATTC
AGCTCCGGTTCCCAACGATCAAGGCGAGTTACATGATCCCCCATGTTGTGCAAAAAAGCGGTTAGCTCCT
TCGGTCCTCCGATCGTTGTCAGAAGTAAGTTGGCCGCAGTGTTATCACTCATGGTTATGGCAGCACTGCA
TAATTCTCTTACTGTCATGCCATCCGTAAGATGCTTTTCTGTGACTGGTGAGTACTCAACCAAGTCATTC
TGAGAATAGTGTATGCGGCGACCGAGTTGCTCTTGCCCGGCGTCAATACGGGATAATACCGCGCCACATA
GCAGAACTTTAAAAGTGCTCATCATTGGAAAACGTTCTTCGGGGCGAAAACTCTCAAGGATCTTACCGCT
GTTGAGATCCAGTTCGATGTAACCCACTCGTGCACCCAACTGATCTTCAGCATCTTTTACTTTCACCAGC
GTTTCTGGGTGAGCAAAAACAGGAAGGCAAAATGCCGCAAAAAAGGGAATAAGGGCGACACGGAAATGTT
GAATACTCATACTCTTCCTTTTTCAATATTATTGAAGCATTTATCAGGGTTATTGTCTCATGAGCGGATA
CATATTTGAATGTATTTAGAAAAATAAACAAATAGGGGTTCCGCGCACATTTCCCCGAAAAGTGCCACCT
AAATTGTAAGCGTTAATATTTTGTTAAAATTCGCGTTAAATTTTTGTTAAATCAGCTCATTTTTTAACCA
ATAGGCCGAAATCGGCAAAATCCCTTATAAATCAAAAGAATAGACCGAGATAGGGT
[37 nt withheld, positions 7617-7653]
AAAGAACGTGGACTCCAACGTCAAAGG
[49 nt withheld, positions 7681-7729]
T
[91 nt withheld, positions 7731-7821]
G
[124 nt withheld, positions 7823-7946]
CCCATTCGCCATTCAGGCTGCGCAACTGTTGGGAAGGGCGATCGGTGCGGGCCTCTTCGCTATTACGCCA
GCTGGCGAAAGGGGGATGTGCTGCAAGGCGATTAAGTTGGGTAACGCCAGGGTTTTCCCAGTCACGACGT
TGTAAAACGACGGCCAGTGAGCGCGCCTCGTTCATTCACGTTTTTGAACCCGTGGAGGACGGGCAGACTC
GCGGTGCAAATGTGTTTTACAGCGTGATGGAGCAGATGAAGATGCTCGACACGCTGCAGAACACGCAGCT
AGATTAA
Features (pLannotate 1.2.2; 19 found; start..end, strand, type, name):
   1538..1749    +  promoter       EF-1α core promoter: core promoter for human elongation factor EF-1α
   1762..2030    +  LTR            5' LTR (truncated): truncated 5' long terminal repeat (LTR) from human T-cell leukemia virus (HTLV) type 1
   2070..2786    +  CDS            oxGFP: oxGFP is a basic (constitutively fluorescent) green fluorescent protein published in 2015, derived from Aequorea victoria.
   2916..3378    +  misc_feature   IRES: internal ribosome entry site (IRES) of the encephalomyocarditis virus (EMCV)
   3404..3800    +  CDS            BSD (fragment): blasticidin S deaminase; Aspergillus terreus BSD; confers resistance to blasticidin
   3815..3921    +  misc_feature   WPRE (fragment): woodchuck hepatitis virus posttranscriptional regulatory element
   3930..4051    +  polyA_signal   SV40 poly(A) signal: SV40 polyadenylation signal
   4069..4161    +  ncRNA          G-CSF SLDE: Accession: RF00183 - G-CSF factor stem-loop destabilising element (SLDE)
   4858..5325    +  CDS            B (fragment): PORTL_LAMBD - Experimental evidence at protein level: Swiss-Prot protein existence level 1. Forms the portal vertex of the capsid (PubMed:6228056, PubMed:6232391). This portal plays critical roles in head assembly, genome packaging, neck/tail attachment, and genome ejection (Probable). The portal protein multimerizes as a single ring-shaped homododecamer arranged around a central channel (PubMed:6232391). Binds to the terminase subunits to form the packaging machine (PubMed:7799432). From Escherichia phage lambda (Bacteriophage lambda).
   5363..5379    -  protein_bind   lac operator: The lac repressor binds to the lac operator to inhibit transcription in E. coli. This inhibition can be relieved by adding lactose or isopropyl-β-D-thiogalactopyranoside (IPTG). lac repressor encoded by lacI
   5387..5417    -  promoter       lac promoter: promoter for the E. coli lac operon
   5432..5453    -  protein_bind   CAP binding site: CAP binding activates transcription in the presence of cAMP. E. coli catabolite activator protein
   5466..5558    -  CDS            lacI (fragment): lac repressor; lacI; The lac repressor binds to the lac operator to inhibit transcription in E. coli. This inhibition can be relieved by adding lactose or isopropyl-β-D-thiogalactopyranoside (IPTG).
   5741..6329    -  rep_origin     ori: high-copy-number ColE1/pMB1/pBR322/pUC origin of replication
   6500..7360    -  CDS            AmpR: β-lactamase; bla; confers resistance to ampicillin, carbenicillin, and related antibiotics
   7361..7465    -  promoter       AmpR promoter: bla
   7518..7946    -  rep_origin     f1 ori (sequence partly withheld): f1 bacteriophage origin of replication; arrow indicates direction of (+) strand synthesis
   7951..8106    -  CDS            lacZα (fragment): LacZα fragment of β-galactosidase; lacZ fragment
   8108..8227    +  CDS            B (fragment): PORTL_LAMBD - Experimental evidence at protein level: Swiss-Prot protein existence level 1. Forms the portal vertex of the capsid (PubMed:6228056, PubMed:6232391). This portal plays critical roles in head assembly, genome packaging, neck/tail attachment, and genome ejection (Probable). The portal protein multimerizes as a single ring-shaped homododecamer arranged around a central channel (PubMed:6232391). Binds to the terminase subunits to form the packaging machine (PubMed:7799432). From Escherichia phage lambda (Bacteriophage lambda).
