[The description below was written by a language model from this plasmid's Addgene catalogue record and pLannotate feature annotations shown in this document.]
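Description:
pAS_4xMx PylT C41CA_GFP 150TAG is a mammalian expression plasmid on the pAS backbone, built as a combined suppressor-tRNA source and amber suppression reporter for genetic code expansion work. It can be used by transient transfection or integrated stably into the host genome by piggyBac transposition. In bacteria it is maintained at high copy through a ColE1/pUC-type origin with ampicillin resistance (AmpR with its bla promoter). An f1 origin and remnants of lac/lacZα cloning sequence are also present in the backbone.

The reporter unit is driven by an EF1 promoter, annotated as the EF-1α core promoter followed by a truncated HTLV-1 5' LTR segment, a common composite arrangement. It expresses superfolder GFP carrying a TAG stop codon at position 150; the automated annotation labels this reading frame oxGFP, a related Aequorea victoria derivative. Downstream, an EMCV IRES links blasticidin S deaminase to the same transcript for selection of mammalian cells, followed by a WPRE fragment and an SV40 polyadenylation signal. Full-length fluorescent GFP is produced only when the amber codon is read through, so fluorescence reports suppression efficiency.

According to the catalogue entry, the plasmid also carries four copies of the Methanomethylophilus alvus Mx1201 pyrrolysyl tRNA (PylT) with the C41CA mutation, each under a human 7SK promoter. The feature table annotates neither this cassette nor the piggyBac terminal repeats, although about 1.5 kb upstream of the EF-1α promoter is left unannotated. The short hits to lambda portal protein B are likely spurious matches or stuffer sequence. No matching pyrrolysyl-tRNA synthetase is recorded, so it would presumably be supplied from a separate construct.
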