Addgene plasmid #140017: pAS_4xMx PylT C41CA_GFP 150TAG
Purpose: Plasmid with 4xMxPylT C41CA cassette and amber suppression reporter sfGFP 150 TAG stop; for transient transfection or stable piggyBac-mediated integration
Depositing lab: Simon Elsaesser. Depositing organization: Karolinska Institutet. Publication: Methanomethylophilus alvus Mx1201 provides basis for mutual orthogonal pyrrolysyl tRNA/aminoacyl-tRNA synthetase pairs in mammalian cells. Meineke B, Heimgartner J, Lafranchi L, Elsasser SJ. ACS Chem Biol. 2018 Sep 27. doi: 10.1021/acschembio.8b00571. PubMed 30260624.
Backbone
  Vector backbone: pAS
  Vector type: Mammalian Expression
  Selectable markers: Blasticidin
Growth in bacteria
  Bacterial resistance: Ampicillin, 100 μg/mL
  Growth temperature: 37°C
  Growth strain: NEB Stable
  Copy number: High Copy
Gene/Insert
  Gene/Insert name: sfGFP (alt name: 4xh7SK-Mx1201 PylT C41CA cassette)
  Species: Aequorea victoria
  Insert size (bp): 750
  Mutation: 150TAG
  Promoter: EF1
  Cloning method: Ligation Independent Cloning
Terms and licenses: Academic/Nonprofit Terms; Industry Terms: Not Available to Industry
How to cite: pAS_4xMx PylT C41CA_GFP 150TAG was a gift from Simon Elsaesser (Addgene plasmid # 140017 ; http://n2t.net/addgene:140017 ; RRID:Addgene_140017)
