>Addgene plasmid #140017 | pAS_4xMx PylT C41CA_GFP 150TAG | depositor partial sequence | sequence record 271079 | EF1 promoter sfGFP
GCCGGCTCTCCACGCTTTGCCTGACCCTGCTTGCTCAACTCTACGTCTTTGTTTCGTTTTCTGTTCTGCG
CCGTTACAGATCCAAGCTGTGACCGGCGCCTACTCTAGAGCTAGCGCCACCATGGTGTCCAAGGGCGAGG
AACTGTTCACCGGCGTGGTGCCCATCCTGGTGGAACTGGATGGCGACGTGAACGGCCACAAGTTCTCTGT
GCGGGGAGAGGGCGAAGGCGACGCCACAAATGGCAAGCTGACCCTGGAGTTCATCTGCACCACCGGCAAG
CTGCCCGTGCCTTGGCCTACCCTCGTGACCACACTGACCTACGGCGTGCAGTGCTTCAGCAGATACCCCG
ACCATATGAAGCGGCACGACTTCTTCAAGAGCGCCATGCCCGAGGGCTACGTGCAGGAACGGACCATCAG
CTTCAAGGACGACGGCACCTACAAGACCAGAGCCGAAGTGAAGTTCGAGGGCGACACCCTCGTGAACCGG
ATCGAGCTGAAGGGCATCGATTTCAAAGAGGACGGCAACATCCTGGGCCACAAGCTGGAGTACAACTTCA
ACAGCCACTAGGTGTACATCACCGCCGACAAGCAGAAGAACGGCATCAAGGCCAACTTCAAGATCCGGCA
CAACGTGGAAGATGGCAGCGTGCAGCTGGCCGACCACTACCAGCAGAACACCCCCATCGGAGAT
