>Addgene plasmid #140017 | pAS_4xMx PylT C41CA_GFP 150TAG | depositor partial sequence | sequence record 271080 | Mx PylT C41CA cassette
TCCTTTCTAGAGCACTAGTGGCCTTGGAGCTGCAGTATTTAGCATGCCCCACCCATCTGCAAGGCATTCT
GGATAGTGTCAAAACAGCCGGAAATCAAGTCCGTTTATCTCAAACTTTAGCATTTTGGGAATAAATGATA
TTTGCTATGCTGGTTAAATTAGATTTTAGTTAAATTTCCTGCTGAAGCTCTAGTACGATAAGTAACTTGA
CCTAAGTGTAAAGTTGAGATTTCCTTCAGGTTTATATAGCTTGTGCGCCGCCTGGGTACCTCGGGGGACG
GTCCGGCGACCAGCGGGTCTCTAAAACCTAGCCAAGCGGGGTTCGACGCCCCGGTCTCTCGGACAAGTGC
GGTTTTTATC
